>Addgene plasmid #198278 | pIEx4-Dio-GFP | addgene full sequence | sequence record 388708 | Addgene Partial NGS Result
GCGGCCTTTTTACGGTTCCTGGCCTTTTGCTGGCCTTTTGCTCACATGTTCTTTCCTGCGTTATCCCCTG
ATTCTGTGGATAACCGTATTACCGCCTTTGAGTGAGCTGATACCGCTCGCCGCAGCCGAACGACCGAGCG
CAGCGAGTCAGTGAGCGAGGAAGCGGAAGAGCGCCCAATACGCAAACCGCCTCTCCCCGCGCGTTGGCCG
ATTCATTAATGCAGCTGGCACGACAGGTTTCCCGACTGGAAAGCGGGCAGTGAGCGCAACGCAATTAATG
TGAGTTAGCTCACTCATTAGGCACCCCAGGCTTTACACTTTATGCTTCCGGCTCGTATGTTGTGTGGAAT
TGTGAGCGGATAACAATTTCACACAGGAAACAGCTATGACCATGATTACGAATTCCCGGGCGCGTAAAAC
ACAATCAAGTATGAGTCATAAGCTGATGTCATGTTTTGCACACGGCTCATAACCGAACTGGCTTTACGAG
TAGAATTCTACTTGTAACGCACGATCAGTGGATGATGTCATTTGTTTTTCAAATCGAGATGATGTCATGT
TTTGCACACGGCTCATAAACTCGCTTTACGAGTAGAATTCTACGTGTAACGCACGATCGATTGATGAGTC
ATTTGTTTTGCAATATGATATCATACAATATGACTCATTTGTTTTTCAAAACCGAACTTGATTTACGGGT
AGAATTCTACTTGTAAAGCACAATCAAAAAGATGATGTCATTTGTTTTTCAAAACTGAACTCGCTTTACG
AGTAGAATTCTACGTGTAAAACACAATCAAGAAATGATGTCATTTGTTATAAAAATAAAAGCTGATGTCA
TGTTTTGCACATGGCTCATAACTAAACTCGCTTTACGGGTAGAATTCTACGCGCGTCGATGTCTTTGTGA
TGCGCGCGACATTTTTGTAGGTTATTGATAAAATGAACGGATACGTTGCCCGACATTATCATTAAATCCT
TGGCGTAGAATTTGTCGGGTCCATTGTCCGTGTGCGCTAGCATGCCCGTAACGGACCTCGTACTTTTGGC
TTCAAAGGTTTTGCGCACAGACAAAATGTGCCACACTTGCAGCTCTGCATGTGTGCGCGTTACCACAAAT
CCCAACGGCGCAGTGTACTTGTTGTATGCAAATAAATCTCGATAAAGGCGCGGCGCGCGAATGCAGCTGA
TCACGTACGCTCCTCGTGTTCCGTTCAAGGACGGTGTTATCGACCTCAGATTAATGTTTATCGGCCGACT
GTTTTCGTATCCGCTCACCAAACGCGTTTTTGCATTAACATTGTATGTCGGCGGATGTTCTATATCTAAT
TTGAATAAATAAACGATAACCGCGTTGGTTTTAGAGGGCATAATAAAAGAAATATTGTTATCGTGTTCGC
CATTAGGGCAGTATAAATTGACGTTCATGTTGGATATTGTTTCAGTTGCAAGTTGACACTGGCGGCGACA
AGATCGTGAACAACCAAGGGCAAAGAATTCGCTAGCGGATCCGGAATAACTTCGTATAGGATACTTTATA
CGAAGTTATGCAGAATGGTAGCTGGATTGTAGCTGCTATTAGCAATATGAAACCTCTTAATAACTTCGTA
TAGCATACATTATACGAAGTTATTTAATTAAGCGGCCGCTTACTTGTACAGCTCGTCCATGCCGAGAGTG
ATCCCGGCGGCGGTCACGAACTCCAGCAGGACCATGTGATCGCGCTTCTCGTTGGGGTCTTTGCTCAGGG
CGGACTGGGTGCTCAGGTAGTGGTTGTCGGGCAGCAGCACGGGGCCGTCGCCGATGGGGGTGTTCTGCTG
GTAGTGGTCGGCGAGCTGCACGCTGCCGTCCTCGATGTTGTGGCGGATCTTGAAGTTCACCTTGATGCCG
TTCTTCTGCTTGTCGGCCATGATATAGACGTTGTGGCTGTTGTAGTTGTACTCCAGCTTGTGCCCCAGGA
TGTTGCCGTCCTCCTTGAAGTCGATGCCCTTCAGCTCGATGCGGTTCACCAGGGTGTCGCCCTCGAACTT
CACCTCGGCGCGGGTCTTGTAGTTGCCGTCGTCCTTGAAGAAGATGGTGCGCTCCTGGACGTAGCCTTCG
GGCATGGCGGACTTGAAGAAGTCGTGCTGCTTCATGTGGTCGGGGTAGCGGCTGAAGCACTGCACGCCGT
AGGTCAGGGTGGTCACGAGGGTGGGCCAGGGCACGGGCAGCTTGCCGGTGGTGCAGATGAACTTCAGGGT
CAGCTTGCCGTAGGTGGCATCGCCCTCGCCCTCGCCGGACACGCTGAACTTGTGGCCGTTTACGTCGCCG
TCCAGCTCGACCAGGATGGGCACCACCCCGGTGAACAGCTCCTCGCCCTTGCTCACCATGGGGCGGCGCG
CCGCGATAACTTCGTATAAAGTATCCTATACGAAGTTATTTGCCTTAACCCAGAAATTATCACTGTTATT
CTTTAGAATGGTGCAAAGAATAACTTCGTATAATGTATGCTATACGAAGTTATGTTTAAACCAATCAACC
TCTGGCTTCTGGCCTCGAGCACCACCATCACCATCACCATCACTAAGTGATTAACCTCAGGTTATACATA
TATTTTGAATTTAATTAATTATACATATATTTTATATTATTTTTGTCTTTTATTATCGAGGGGCCGTTGT
TGGTGTGGGGTTTTGCATAGAAATAACAATGGGAGTTGGCGACGTTGCTGCGCCAACACCACCTCCCTTC
CCTCCTTTCATCATGTATCTGTAGATAAAATAAAATATTAAACCTAAAAACAAGACCGCGCCTATCAACA
AAATGATAGGCATTAACTTGCCGCTGACGCTGTCACTAACGTTGGACGATTTGCCGACTAAACCTTCATC
GCCCAGTAACCAATCTAGACGTCAGGTGGCACTTTTCGGGGAAATGTGCGCGGAACCCCTATTTGTTTAT
TTTTCTAAATACATTCAAATATGTATCCGCTCATGAGACAATAACCCTGATAAATGCTTCAATAATATTG
AAAAAGGAAGAGTATGAGTATTCAACATTTCCGTGTCGCCCTTATTCCCTTTTTTGCGGCATTTTGCCTT
CCTGTTTTTGCTCACCCAGAAACGCTGGTGAAAGTAAAAGATGCTGAAGATCAGTTGGGTGCACGAGTGG
GTTACATCGAACTGGATCTCAACAGCGGTAAGATCCTTGAGAGTTTTCGCCCCGAAGAACGTTTTCCAAT
GATGAGCACTTTTAAAGTTCTGCTATGTGGCGCGGTATTATCCCGTATTGACGCCGGGCAAGAGCAACTC
GGTCGCCGCATACACTATTCTCAGAATGACTTGGTTGAGTACTCACCAGTCACAGAAAAGCATCTTACGG
ATGGCATGACAGTAAGAGAATTATGCAGTGCTGCCATAACCATGAGTGATAACACTGCGGCCAACTTACT
TCTGACAACGATCGGAGGACCGAAGGAGCTAACCGCTTTTTTGCACAACATGGGGGATCATGTAACTCGC
CTTGATCGTTGGGAACCGGAGCTGAATGAAGCCATACCAAACGACGAGCGTGACACCACGATGCCTGTAG
CAATGGCAACAACGTTGCGCAAACTATTAACTGGCGAACTACTTACTCTAGCTTCCCGGCAACAATTAAT
AGACTGGATGGAGGCGGATAAAGTTGCAGGACCACTTCTGCGCTCGGCCCTTCCGGCTGGCTGGTTTATT
GCTGATAAATCTGGAGCCGGTGAGCGTGGGTCTCGCGGTATCATTGCAGCACTGGGGCCAGATGGTAAGC
CCTCCCGTATCGTAGTTATCTACACGACGGGGAGTCAGGCAACTATGGATGAACGAAATAGACAGATCGC
TGAGATAGGTGCCTCACTGATTAAGCATTGGTAACTGTCAGACCAAGTTTACTCATATATACTTTAGATT
GATTTAAAACTTCATTTTTAATTTAAAAGGATCTAGGTGAAGATCCTTTTTGATAATCTCATGACCAAAA
TCCCTTAACGTGAGTTTTCGTTCCACTGAGCGTCAGACCCCGTAGAAAAGATCAAAGGATCTTCTTGAGA
TCCTTTTTTTCTGCGCGTAATCTGCTGCTTGCAAACAAAAAAACCACCGCTACCAGCGGTGGTTTGTTTG
CCGGATCAAGAGCTACCAACTCTTTTTCCGAAGGTAACTGGCTTCAGCAGAGCGCAGATACCAAATACTG
TTCTTCTAGTGTAGCCGTAGTTAGGCCACCACTTCAAGAACTCTGTAGCACCGCCTACATACCTCGCTCT
GCTAATCCTGTTACCAGTGGCTGCTGCCAGTGGCGATAAGTCGTGTCTTACCGGGTTGGACTCAAGACGA
TAGTTACCGGATAAGGCGCAGCGGTCGGGCTGAACGGGGGGTTCGTGCACACAGCCCAGCTTGGAGCGAA
CGACCTACACCGAACTGAGATACCTACAGCGTGAGCTATGAGAAAGCGCCACGCTTCCCGAAGGGAGAAA
GGCGGACAGGTATCCGGTAAGCGGCAGGGTCGGAACAGGAGAGCGCACGAGGGAGCTTCCAGGGGGAAAC
GCCTGGTATCTTTATAGTCCTGTCGGGTTTCGCCACCTCTGACTTGAGCGTCGATTTTTGTGATGCTCGT
CAGGGGGGCGGAGCCTATGGAAAAACGCCAGCAAC
Features (pLannotate 1.2.2; 19 found; start..end, strand, type, name):
     36..169     +  rep_origin     RSF ori (fragment): Plasmids containing the RSF 1030 origin of replication can be propagated in E. coli cells that contain additional plasmids with compatible origins.
    171..263     +  CDS            lacI (fragment): lac repressor; lacI; The lac repressor binds to the lac operator to inhibit transcription in E. coli. This inhibition can be relieved by adding lactose or isopropyl-β-D-thiogalactopyranoside (IPTG).
    276..297     +  protein_bind   CAP binding site: CAP binding activates transcription in the presence of cAMP. E. coli catabolite activator protein
    312..342     +  promoter       lac promoter: promoter for the E. coli lac operon
    350..366     +  protein_bind   lac operator: The lac repressor binds to the lac operator to inhibit transcription in E. coli. This inhibition can be relieved by adding lactose or isopropyl-β-D-thiogalactopyranoside (IPTG). lac repressor encoded by lacI
    411..893     +  enhancer       hr5 enhancer: Autographa californica hr5; baculovirus early transcription enhancer
    897..1488    +  promoter       IE1 promoter: promoter of the ie1 gene from the baculovirus Autographa californica
   1516..1549    +  protein_bind   lox2272: Cre-mediated recombination occurs in the 8-bp core sequence (GGATACTT). lox2272 sites are compatible with each other, but incompatible with loxP or loxN sites (Lee and Saito, 1988). Cre recombinase
   1550..1599    -  intron         β-globin intron (fragment): internally truncated intron from human β-globin
   1600..1633    +  protein_bind   loxP: Cre-mediated recombination occurs in the 8-bp core sequence (GCATACAT). Cre recombinase
   1650..2369    -  CDS            EGFP: the original enhanced GFP (Yang et al., 1996) mammalian codon-optimized
   2386..2419    -  protein_bind   lox2272: Cre-mediated recombination occurs in the 8-bp core sequence (GGATACTT). lox2272 sites are compatible with each other, but incompatible with loxP or loxN sites (Lee and Saito, 1988). Cre recombinase
   2420..2469    -  intron         β-globin intron (fragment): internally truncated intron from human β-globin
   2470..2503    -  protein_bind   loxP: Cre-mediated recombination occurs in the 8-bp core sequence (GCATACAT). Cre recombinase
   2543..2560    +  CDS            6xHis: 6xHis affinity tag
   2582..2889    +  terminator     IE1 terminator: terminator of the ie1 gene from the baculovirus Autographa californica
   2919..3023    +  promoter       AmpR promoter: bla
   3024..3884    +  CDS            AmpR: β-lactamase; bla; confers resistance to ampicillin, carbenicillin, and related antibiotics
   4055..4643    +  rep_origin     ori: high-copy-number ColE1/pMB1/pBR322/pUC origin of replication
