[The description below was written by a language model from this plasmid's Addgene catalogue record and pLannotate feature annotations shown in this document.]
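Description:
pIEx4-Dio-GFP is a Cre recombinase reporter for insect cells, built on the pIEx4 insect expression backbone. It is a plasmid-based, virus-free expression vector. Transcription is driven by the IE1 immediate-early promoter of the baculovirus Autographa californica, boosted by the adjacent hr5 enhancer and closed by the IE1 terminator. These elements are recognised by the host insect cell machinery without baculovirus infection. In E. coli the plasmid is maintained at high copy through a ColE1/pUC-type origin and selected with ampicillin via the β-lactamase gene. The annotation also picks up short fragments of an RSF origin and lacI, plus a lac promoter/operator region upstream of hr5. These appear to be backbone remnants rather than functional parts of the reporter.

The payload is a synthetic double-floxed inverted open reading frame (DIO) cassette. EGFP lies in the antisense orientation relative to the IE1 promoter and is flanked on each side by a lox2272 and a loxP site, with the downstream pair in the opposite orientation to the upstream pair. Without Cre, only the non-coding strand is transcribed and no fluorescence results. When Cre is present, recombination between one matched pair of opposed sites inverts EGFP into the sense orientation. Excision between the now co-oriented sites of the other type then removes one partner site and locks the cassette in the "on" state. A backbone 6xHis sequence lies downstream of the cassette, but the record does not indicate that it is fused to EGFP. The short β-globin intron annotations between the lox sites are probably just spacer matches.

The construct gives a green fluorescent readout of Cre activity in insect cells. The associated work concerns programmable protein delivery by a bacterial contractile injection system. The sequence record is labelled a partial NGS result.
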