Addgene plasmid #198278: pIEx4-Dio-GFP
Purpose: Cre reporter for insect cells; double-floxxed-EGFP
Depositing lab: Feng Zhang. Depositing organization: Broad Institute. Publication: Programmable protein delivery with a bacterial contractile injection system. Kreitz J, Friedrich MJ, Guru A, Lash B, Saito M, Macrae RK, Zhang F. Nature. 2023 Apr;616(7956):357-364. doi: 10.1038/s41586-023-05870-7. Epub 2023 Mar 29. PubMed 36991127.
Backbone
  Vector backbone: pIEx4
  Vector type: Insect Expression
Growth in bacteria
  Bacterial resistance: Ampicillin, 100 μg/mL
  Growth temperature: 37°C
  Growth strain: DH5alpha
  Copy number: High Copy
Gene/Insert
  Gene/Insert name: pIEx4-Dio-GFP
  Species: Synthetic
  Promoter: IE1 promoter
  Cloning method: Restriction Enzyme; 5′ cloning site Unknown (unknown if destroyed); 3′ cloning site Unknown (unknown if destroyed)
  Sequencing primers: 5′ na
Terms and licenses: Academic/Nonprofit Terms; Industry Terms: Not Available to Industry
How to cite: pIEx4-Dio-GFP was a gift from Feng Zhang (Addgene plasmid # 198278 ; http://n2t.net/addgene:198278 ; RRID:Addgene_198278)
